>Addgene plasmid #242682 | pCMV-pLenti-ACTA2-R179 (WT) (LLH661) | addgene full sequence | sequence record 488978 | Addgene NGS Result
TTGAGATCCTTTTTTTCTGCGCGTAATCTGCTGCTTGCAAACAAAAAAACCACCGCTACCAGCGGTGGTT
TGTTTGCCGGATCAAGAGCTACCAACTCTTTTTCCGAAGGTAACTGGCTTCAGCAGAGCGCAGATACCAA
ATACTGTTCTTCTAGTGTAGCCGTAGTTAGGCCACCACTTCAAGAACTCTGTAGCACCGCCTACATACCT
CGCTCTGCTAATCCTGTTACCAGTGGCTGCTGCCAGTGGCGATAAGTCGTGTCTTACCGGGTTGGACTCA
AGACGATAGTTACCGGATAAGGCGCAGCGGTCGGGCTGAACGGGGGGTTCGTGCACACAGCCCAGCTTGG
AGCGAACGACCTACACCGAACTGAGATACCTACAGCGTGAGCTATGAGAAAGCGCCACGCTTCCCGAAGG
GAGAAAGGCGGACAGGTATCCGGTAAGCGGCAGGGTCGGAACAGGAGAGCGCACGAGGGAGCTTCCAGGG
GGAAACGCCTGGTATCTTTATAGTCCTGTCGGGTTTCGCCACCTCTGACTTGAGCGTCGATTTTTGTGAT
GCTCGTCAGGGGGGCGGAGCCTATGGAAAAACGCCAGCAACGCGGCCTTTTTACGGTTCCTGGCCTTTTG
CTGGCCTTTTGCTCACATGTTCTTTCCTGCGTTATCCCCTGATTCTGTGGATAACCGTATTACCGCCTTT
GAGTGAGCTGATACCGCTCGCCGCAGCCGAACGACCGAGCGCAGCGAGTCAGTGAGCGAGGAAGCGGAAG
AGCGCCCAATACGCAAACCGCCTCTCCCCGCGCGTTGGCCGATTCATTAATGCAGCTGGCACGACAGGTT
TCCCGACTGGAAAGCGGGCAGTGAGCGCAACGCAATTAATGTGAGTTAGCTCACTCATTAGGCACCCCAG
GCTTTACACTTTATGCTTCCGGCTCGTATGTTGTGTGGAATTGTGAGCGGATAACAATTTCACACAGGAA
ACAGCTATGACCATGATTACGCCAAGCGCGCAATTAACCCTCACTAAAGGGAACAAAAGCTGGAGCTGCA
AGCTTAATGTAGTCTTATGCAATACTCTTGTAGTCTTGCAACATGGTAACGATGAGTTAGCAACATGCCT
TACAAGGAGAGAAAAAGCACCGTGCATGCCGATTGGTGGAAGTAAGGTGGTACGATCGTGCCTTATTAGG
AAGGCAACAGACGGGTCTGACATGGATTGGACGAACCACTGAATTGCCGCATTGCAGAGATATTGTATTT
AAGTGCCTAGCTCGATACATAAACGGGTCTCTCTGGTTAGACCAGATCTGAGCCTGGGAGCTCTCTGGCT
AACTAGGGAACCCACTGCTTAAGCCTCAATAAAGCTTGCCTTGAGTGCTTCAAGTAGTGTGTGCCCGTCT
GTTGTGTGACTCTGGTAACTAGAGATCCCTCAGACCCTTTTAGTCAGTGTGGAAAATCTCTAGCAGTGGC
GCCCGAACAGGGACTTGAAAGCGAAAGGGAAACCAGAGGAGCTCTCTCGACGCAGGACTCGGCTTGCTGA
AGCGCGCACGGCAAGAGGCGAGGGGCGGCGACTGGTGAGTACGCCAAAAATTTTGACTAGCGGAGGCTAG
AAGGAGAGAGATGGGTGCGAGAGCGTCAGTATTAAGCGGGGGAGAATTAGATCGCGATGGGAAAAAATTC
GGTTAAGGCCAGGGGGAAAGAAAAAATATAAATTAAAACATATAGTATGGGCAAGCAGGGAGCTAGAACG
ATTCGCAGTTAATCCTGGCCTGTTAGAAACATCAGAAGGCTGTAGACAAATACTGGGACAGCTACAACCA
TCCCTTCAGACAGGATCAGAAGAACTTAGATCATTATATAATACAGTAGCAACCCTCTATTGTGTGCATC
AAAGGATAGAGATAAAAGACACCAAGGAAGCTTTAGACAAGATAGAGGAAGAGCAAAACAAAAGTAAGAC
CACCGCACAGCAAGCGGCCGCTGATCTTCAGACCTGGAGGAGGAGATATGAGGGACAATTGGAGAAGTGA
ATTATATAAATATAAAGTAGTAAAAATTGAACCATTAGGAGTAGCACCCACCAAGGCAAAGAGAAGAGTG
GTGCAGAGAGAAAAAAGAGCAGTGGGAATAGGAGCTTTGTTCCTTGGGTTCTTGGGAGCAGCAGGAAGCA
CTATGGGCGCAGCGTCAATGACGCTGACGGTACAGGCCAGACAATTATTGTCTGGTATAGTGCAGCAGCA
GAACAATTTGCTGAGGGCTATTGAGGCGCAACAGCATCTGTTGCAACTCACAGTCTGGGGCATCAAGCAG
CTCCAGGCAAGAATCCTGGCTGTGGAAAGATACCTAAAGGATCAACAGCTCCTGGGGATTTGGGGTTGCT
CTGGAAAACTCATTTGCACCACTGCTGTGCCTTGGAATGCTAGTTGGAGTAATAAATCTCTGGAACAGAT
TTGGAATCACACGACCTGGATGGAGTGGGACAGAGAAATTAACAATTACACAAGCTTAATACACTCCTTA
ATTGAAGAATCGCAAAACCAGCAAGAAAAGAATGAACAAGAATTATTGGAATTAGATAAATGGGCAAGTT
TGTGGAATTGGTTTAACATAACAAATTGGCTGTGGTATATAAAATTATTCATAATGATAGTAGGAGGCTT
GGTAGGTTTAAGAATAGTTTTTGCTGTACTTTCTATAGTGAATAGAGTTAGGCAGGGATATTCACCATTA
TCGTTTCAGACCCACCTCCCAACCCCGAGGGGACCCGACAGGCCCGAAGGAATAGAAGAAGAAGGTGGAG
AGAGAGACAGAGACAGATCCATTCGATTAGTGAACGGATCTCGACGGTATCGGTTAACTTTTAAAAGAAA
AGGGGGGATTGGGGGGTACAGTGCAGGGGAAAGAATAGTAGACATAATAGCAACAGACATACAAACTAAA
GAATTACAAAAACAAATTACAAAAATTCAAAATTTTATCGATAAGCTTGGGAGTTCCGCGTTACATAACT
TACGGTAAATGGCCCGCCTGGCTGACCGCCCAACGACCCCCGCCCATTGACGTCAATAATGACGTATGTT
CCCATAGTAACGCCAATAGGGACTTTCCATTGACGTCAATGGGTGGAGTATTTACGGTAAACTGCCCACT
TGGCAGTACATCAAGTGTATCATATGCCAAGTACGCCCCCTATTGACGTCAATGACGGTAAATGGCCCGC
CTGGCATTATGCCCAGTACATGACCTTATGGGACTTTCCTACTTGGCAGTACATCTACGTATTAGTCATC
GCTATTACCATGGTGATGCGGTTTTGGCAGTACATCAATGGGCGTGGATAGCGGTTTGACTCACGGGGAT
TTCCAAGTCTCCACCCCATTGACGTCAATGGGAGTTTGTTTTGGCACCAAAATCAACGGGACTTTCCAAA
ATGTCGTAACAACTCCGCCCCATTGACGCAAATGGGCGGTAGGCGTGTACGGTGGGAGGTCTATATAAGC
AGAGCTCGTTTAGTGAACCGTCAGATCGCCTGGAGACGCCATCCACGCTGTTTTGACCTCCATAGAAGAC
ACCGACTCTAGAGGATCCACTAGTCCAGTGTGGTGGAATTCTGCAGATATCAACAAGTTTGTACAAAAAA
GTTGGCATGTGTGAAGAAGAGGACAGCACTGCCTTGGTGTGTGACAATGGCTCTGGGCTCTGTAAGGCCG
GCTTTGCTGGGGACGATGCTCCCAGGGCTGTTTTCCCATCCATTGTGGGACGTCCCAGACATCAGGGGGT
GATGGTGGGAATGGGACAAAAAGACAGCTACGTGGGTGACGAAGCACAGAGCAAAAGAGGAATCCTGACC
CTGAAGTACCCGATAGAACATGGCATCATCACCAACTGGGACGACATGGAAAAGATCTGGCACCACTCTT
TCTACAATGAGCTTCGTGTTGCCCCTGAAGAGCATCCCACCCTGCTCACGGAGGCACCCCTGAACCCCAA
GGCCAACCGGGAGAAAATGACTCAAATTATGTTTGAGACTTTCAATGTCCCAGCCATGTATGTGGCTATC
CAGGCGGTGCTGTCTCTCTATGCCTCTGGACGCACAACTGGCATCGTGCTGGACTCTGGAGATGGTGTCA
CCCACAATGTCCCCATCTATGAGGGCTATGCCTTGCCCCATGCCATCATGCGTCTGGATCTGGCTGGCCG
AGATCTCACTGACTACCTCATGAAGATCCTGACTGAGCGTGGCTATTCCTTCGTTACTACTGCTGAGCGT
GAGATTGTCCGGGACATCAAGGAGAAACTGTGTTATGTAGCTCTGGACTTTGAAAATGAGATGGCCACTG
CCGCATCCTCATCCTCCCTTGAGAAGAGTTACGAGTTGCCTGATGGGCAAGTGATCACCATCGGAAATGA
ACGTTTCCGCTGCCCAGAGACCCTGTTCCAGCCATCCTTCATCGGGATGGAGTCTGCTGGCATCCATGAA
ACCACCTACAACAGCATCATGAAGTGTGATATTGACATCAGGAAGGACCTCTATGCTAACAATGTCCTAT
CAGGGGGCACCACTATGTACCCTGGCATTGCCGACCGAATGCAGAAGGAGATCACGGCCCTAGCACCCAG
CACCATGAAGATCAAGATCATTGCCCCTCCGGAGCGCAAATACTCTGTCTGGATCGGTGGCTCCATCCTG
GCCTCTCTGTCCACCTTCCAGCAGATGTGGATCAGCAAACAGGAATACGATGAAGCCGGGCCTTCCATTG
TCCACCGCAAATGCTTCTAACCAACTTTCTTGTACAAAGTGGTTGATATCCAGCACAGTGGCGGCCGCTC
GAGTCTAGAGGGCCCGCGGTTCGAAGGTAAGCCTATCCCTAACCCTCTCCTCGGTCTCGATTCTACGCGT
ACCGGTTAGTAATGATCGACAATCAACCTCTGGATTACAAAATTTGTGAAAGATTGACTGGTATTCTTAA
CTATGTTGCTCCTTTTACGCTATGTGGATACGCTGCTTTAATGCCTTTGTATCATGCTATTGCTTCCCGT
ATGGCTTTCATTTTCTCCTCCTTGTATAAATCCTGGTTGCTGTCTCTTTATGAGGAGTTGTGGCCCGTTG
TCAGGCAACGTGGCGTGGTGTGCACTGTGTTTGCTGACGCAACCCCCACTGGTTGGGGCATTGCCACCAC
CTGTCAGCTCCTTTCCGGGACTTTCGCTTTCCCCCTCCCTATTGCCACGGCGGAACTCATCGCCGCCTGC
CTTGCCCGCTGCTGGACAGGGGCTCGGCTGTTGGGCACTGACAATTCCGTGGTGTTGTCGGGGAAGCTGA
CGTCCTTTCCATGGCTGCTCGCCTGTGTTGCCACCTGGATTCTGCGCGGGACGTCCTTCTGCTACGTCCC
TTCGGCCCTCAATCCAGCGGACCTTCCTTCCCGCGGCCTGCTGCCGGCTCTGCGGCCTCTTCCGCGTCTT
CGCCTTCGCCCTCAGACGAGTCGGATCTCCCTTTGGGCCGCCTCCCCGCCTGGCGATGGTACCGGTGTGG
AAAGTCCCCAGGCTCCCCAGCAGGCAGAAGTATGCAAAGCATGCATCTCAATTAGTCAGCAACCAGGTGT
GGAAAGTCCCCAGGCTCCCCAGCAGGCAGAAGTATGCAAAGCATGCATCTCAATTAGTCAGCAACCATAG
TCCCGCCCCTAACTCCGCCCATCCCGCCCCTAACTCCGCCCAGTTCCGCCCATTCTCCGCCCCATGGCTG
ACTAATTTTTTTTATTTATGCAGAGGCCGAGGCCGCCTCTGCCTCTGAGCTATTCCAGAAGTAGTGAGGA
GGCTTTTTTGGAGGCCTAGGCTTTTGCAAAAAGCTCCCGGGAGCTTGTATATCCATTTTCGGATCTGATC
AGCACCTAGCATGGTGAGCAAGGGCGAGGAGCTGTTCACCGGGGTGGTGCCCATCCTGGTCGAGCTGGAC
GGCGACGTAAACGGCCACAAGTTCAGCGTGTCCGGCGAGGGCGAGGGCGATGCCACCTACGGCAAGCTGA
CCCTGAAGTTCATCTGCACCACCGGCAAGCTGCCCGTGCCCTGGCCCACCCTCGTGACCACCTTCACCTA
CGGCGTGCAGTGCTTCGCCCGCTACCCCGACCACATGAAGCAGCACGACTTCTTCAAGTCCGCCATGCCC
GAAGGCTACGTCCAGGAGCGCACCATCTTCTTCAAGGACGACGGCAACTACAAGACCCGCGCCGAGGTGA
AGTTCGAGGGCGACACCCTGGTGAACCGCATCGAGCTGAAGGGCATCGACTTCAAGGAGGACGGCAACAT
CCTGGGGCACAAGCTGGAGTACAACTACAACAGCCACAAGGTCTATATCACCGCCGACAAGCAGAAGAAC
GGCATCAAGGTGAACTTCAAGACCCGCCACAACATCGAGGACGGCAGCGTGCAGCTCGCCGACCACTACC
AGCAGAACACCCCCATCGGCGACGGCCCCGTGCTGCTGCCCGACAACCACTACCTGAGCACCCAGTCCGC
CCTGAGCAAAGACCCCAACGAGAAGCGCGATCACATGGTCCTGCTGGAGTTCGTGACCGCCGCCGGGATC
ACTCTCGGCATGGACGAGCTGTACAAGTAAGGTACCTTTAAGACCAATGACTTACAAGGCAGCTGTAGAT
CTTAGCCACTTTTTAAAAGAAAAGGGGGGACTGGAAGGGCTAATTCACTCCCAACGAAGACAAGATCTGC
TTTTTGCTTGTACTGGGTCTCTCTGGTTAGACCAGATCTGAGCCTGGGAGCTCTCTGGCTAACTAGGGAA
CCCACTGCTTAAGCCTCAATAAAGCTTGCCTTGAGTGCTTCAAGTAGTGTGTGCCCGTCTGTTGTGTGAC
TCTGGTAACTAGAGATCCCTCAGACCCTTTTAGTCAGTGTGGAAAATCTCTAGCAGTAGTAGTTCATGTC
ATCTTATTATTCAGTATTTATAACTTGCAAAGAAATGAATATCAGAGAGTGAGAGGAACTTGTTTATTGC
AGCTTATAATGGTTACAAATAAAGCAATAGCATCACAAATTTCACAAATAAAGCATTTTTTTCACTGCAT
TCTAGTTGTGGTTTGTCCAAACTCATCAATGTATCTTATCATGTCTGGCTCTAGCTATCCCGCCCCTAAC
TCCGCCCATCCCGCCCCTAACTCCGCCCAGTTCCGCCCATTCTCCGCCCCATGGCTGACTAATTTTTTTT
ATTTATGCAGAGGCCGAGGCCGCCTCGGCCTCTGAGCTATTCCAGAAGTAGTGAGGAGGCTTTTTTGGAG
GCCTAGGGACGTACCCAATTCGCCCTATAGTGAGTCGTATTACGCGCGCTCACTGGCCGTCGTTTTACAA
CGTCGTGACTGGGAAAACCCTGGCGTTACCCAACTTAATCGCCTTGCAGCACATCCCCCTTTCGCCAGCT
GGCGTAATAGCGAAGAGGCCCGCACCGATCGCCCTTCCCAACAGTTGCGCAGCCTGAATGGCGAATGGG
[124 nt withheld, positions 7490-7613]
C
[91 nt withheld, positions 7615-7705]
A
[49 nt withheld, positions 7707-7755]
CCTTTGACGTTGGAGTCCACGTTCTTT
[37 nt withheld, positions 7783-7819]
ACCCTATCTCGGTCTATTCTTTTGATTTATAAGGGATTTTGCCGATTTCGGCCTATTGGTTAAAAAATGA
GCTGATTTAACAAAAATTTAACGCGAATTTTAACAAAATATTAACGCTTACAATTTAGGTGGCACTTTTC
GGGGAAATGTGCGCGGAACCCCTATTTGTTTATTTTTCTAAATACATTCAAATATGTATCCGCTCATGAG
ACAATAACCCTGATAAATGCTTCAATAATATTGAAAAAGGAAGAGTATGAGTATTCAACATTTCCGTGTC
GCCCTTATTCCCTTTTTTGCGGCATTTTGCCTTCCTGTTTTTGCTCACCCAGAAACGCTGGTGAAAGTAA
AAGATGCTGAAGATCAGTTGGGTGCACGAGTGGGTTACATCGAACTGGATCTCAACAGCGGTAAGATCCT
TGAGAGTTTTCGCCCCGAAGAACGTTTTCCAATGATGAGCACTTTTAAAGTTCTGCTATGTGGCGCGGTA
TTATCCCGTATTGACGCCGGGCAAGAGCAACTCGGTCGCCGCATACACTATTCTCAGAATGACTTGGTTG
AGTACTCACCAGTCACAGAAAAGCATCTTACGGATGGCATGACAGTAAGAGAATTATGCAGTGCTGCCAT
AACCATGAGTGATAACACTGCGGCCAACTTACTTCTGACAACGATCGGAGGACCGAAGGAGCTAACCGCT
TTTTTGCACAACATGGGGGATCATGTAACTCGCCTTGATCGTTGGGAACCGGAGCTGAATGAAGCCATAC
CAAACGACGAGCGTGACACCACGATGCCTGTAGCAATGGCAACAACGTTGCGCAAACTATTAACTGGCGA
ACTACTTACTCTAGCTTCCCGGCAACAATTAATAGACTGGATGGAGGCGGATAAAGTTGCAGGACCACTT
CTGCGCTCGGCCCTTCCGGCTGGCTGGTTTATTGCTGATAAATCTGGAGCCGGTGAGCGTGGGTCTCGCG
GTATCATTGCAGCACTGGGGCCAGATGGTAAGCCCTCCCGTATCGTAGTTATCTACACGACGGGGAGTCA
GGCAACTATGGATGAACGAAATAGACAGATCGCTGAGATAGGTGCCTCACTGATTAAGCATTGGTAACTG
TCAGACCAAGTTTACTCATATATACTTTAGATTGATTTAAAACTTCATTTTTAATTTAAAAGGATCTAGG
TGAAGATCCTTTTTGATAATCTCATGACCAAAATCCCTTAACGTGAGTTTTCGTTCCACTGAGCGTCAGA
CCCCGTAGAAAAGATCAAAGGATCTTC
Features (pLannotate 1.2.2; 31 found; start..end, strand, type, name):
      1..589     +  rep_origin     ori: high-copy-number ColE1/pMB1/pBR322/pUC origin of replication
    772..864     +  CDS            lacI (fragment): lac repressor; lacI; The lac repressor binds to the lac operator to inhibit transcription in E. coli. This inhibition can be relieved by adding lactose or isopropyl-β-D-thiogalactopyranoside (IPTG).
    877..898     +  protein_bind   CAP binding site: CAP binding activates transcription in the presence of cAMP. E. coli catabolite activator protein
    913..943     +  promoter       lac promoter: promoter for the E. coli lac operon
    951..967     +  protein_bind   lac operator: The lac repressor binds to the lac operator to inhibit transcription in E. coli. This inhibition can be relieved by adding lactose or isopropyl-β-D-thiogalactopyranoside (IPTG). lac repressor encoded by lacI
   1012..1030    +  promoter       T3 promoter: promoter for bacteriophage T3 RNA polymerase
   1058..1284    +  promoter       RSV promoter: Rous sarcoma virus enhancer/promoter
   1285..1465    +  LTR            5' LTR (truncated): truncated 5' long terminal repeat (LTR) from HIV-1
   1512..1637    +  misc_feature   HIV-1 Ψ: packaging signal of human immunodeficiency virus type 1
   1621..1984    +  CDS            HIV-1 gag (fragment): gag protein from human immunodeficiency virus 1; gag
   2130..2363    +  misc_feature   RRE: The Rev response element (RRE) of HIV-1 allows for Rev-dependent mRNA export from the nucleus to the cytoplasm.
   2740..2840    +  CDS            Rev (fragment): human immunodeficiency virus 1 (HIV-1) Rev protein; rev; enhances nuclear export of unspliced and incompletely spliced viral mRNAs
   2859..2976    +  misc_feature   cPPT/CTS: central polypurine tract and central termination sequence of HIV-1
   2999..3302    +  enhancer       CMV enhancer: human cytomegalovirus immediate early enhancer
   3303..3506    +  promoter       CMV promoter: human cytomegalovirus (CMV) immediate early promoter
   3624..3641    +  protein_bind   attB1 (fragment): mutant version of attB; core recombination site for the Gateway® BP reaction BP Clonase™
   3647..4777    +  CDS            ACTA2: ACTA_BOVIN - Also known as ACTSA, ACTVS. Experimental evidence at protein level: Swiss-Prot protein existence level 1. Actins are highly conserved proteins that are involved in various types of cell motility and are ubiquitously expressed in all eukaryotic cells. From Bos taurus (Bovine).
   4785..4802    -  protein_bind   attB2 (fragment): mutant version of attB; core recombination site for the Gateway® BP reaction BP Clonase™
   4856..4897    +  CDS            V5 tag: epitope tag from simian virus 5
   4921..5509    +  misc_feature   WPRE: woodchuck hepatitis virus posttranscriptional regulatory element
   5524..5840    +  promoter       SV40 promoter: SV40 enhancer and early promoter
   5891..6610    +  CDS            EmGFP: Emerald GFP mammalian codon-optimized
   6609..6680    +  CDS            nef (fragment): NEF_HV1Z2 - Experimental evidence at protein level: Swiss-Prot protein existence level 1. Extracellular Nef protein targets CD4(+) T-lymphocytes for apoptosis by interacting with CXCR4 surface receptors. From Human immunodeficiency virus type 1 group M subtype D (isolate Z2/CDC-Z34) (HIV-1).
   6682..6915    +  LTR            3' LTR (ΔU3): self-inactivating 3' long terminal repeat (LTR) from HIV-1
   6987..7108    +  polyA_signal   SV40 poly(A) signal: SV40 polyadenylation signal
   7148..7283    +  rep_origin     SV40 ori: SV40 origin of replication
   7304..7322    -  promoter       T7 promoter: promoter for bacteriophage T7 RNA polymerase
   7330..7485    +  CDS            lacZα (fragment): LacZα fragment of β-galactosidase; lacZ fragment
   7490..7918    +  rep_origin     f1 ori (sequence partly withheld): f1 bacteriophage origin of replication; arrow indicates direction of (+) strand synthesis
   7971..8075    +  promoter       AmpR promoter: bla
   8076..8936    +  CDS            AmpR: β-lactamase; bla; confers resistance to ampicillin, carbenicillin, and related antibiotics
