[The description below was written by a language model from this plasmid's Addgene catalogue record and pLannotate feature annotations shown in this document.]
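Description:
pCMV-pLenti-ACTA2-R179 (WT) (LLH661) is a 9.1 kb lentiviral transfer plasmid for mammalian expression of a wild-type ACTA2 (smooth muscle alpha-actin) cDNA, that is, one carrying the normal arginine at position 179. It is propagated in E. coli through a high-copy ColE1/pUC origin with ampicillin selection from the bla gene. It also retains an f1 origin and remnants of a cloning-vector backbone (lac promoter/operator, lacZα fragment, T3 and T7 promoters). The catalogue lists the insert species as synthetic. The automated annotation matched the coding sequence to a bovine actin entry, which most likely reflects the high conservation of actins rather than the actual source.

The viral cassette has a third-generation, self-inactivating layout. An RSV promoter drives a truncated HIV-1 5' LTR, followed by the Ψ packaging signal with a gag fragment, the RRE for Rev-dependent nuclear export, and the cPPT/CTS. The cassette ends in a ΔU3 3' LTR, with an SV40 poly(A) signal and SV40 origin downstream.

Within it, the CMV enhancer/promoter drives the ACTA2 open reading frame, which is flanked by attB1 and attB2 fragments left over from a Gateway-derived backbone. A V5 epitope sequence lies downstream of attB2, but the record does not indicate whether it is translated in frame with ACTA2. A WPRE follows to enhance transcript stability and expression. A separate SV40 promoter drives Emerald GFP, providing a fluorescent marker for transfected or transduced cells.

The plasmid can be used for transient expression or packaged into lentivirus to integrate the ACTA2 sequence into cells. Given the associated work on base editing for a vascular disease, it plausibly serves as the wild-type reference alongside R179 mutant versions, although the record does not say so explicitly.
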