Addgene plasmid #242682: pCMV-pLenti-ACTA2-R179 (WT) (LLH661)
Purpose: Plasmid for expression of ACTA2-R179 (wild-type) cDNA from a lentiviral cassette
Depositing lab: Benjamin Kleinstiver. Depositing organization: Massachusetts General Hospital. Publication: Treatment of a severe vascular disease using a bespoke CRISPR-Cas9 base editor in mice. Alves CRR, Das S, Krishnan V, Ha LL, Fox LR, Stutzman HE, Shamber CE, Kalailingam P, McCarthy S, Lino Cardenas CL, Fong CE, Imai T, Mitra S, Yun S, Wood RK, Benning FMC, Roh K, Lawton J, Kim N, Silverstein RA, Ferreira da Silva J, de la Cruz D, Richa R, Xie J, Gray-Edwards HL, Malhotra R, Chung DY, Chao LH, Tsai SQ, Maguire CA, Lindsay ME, Kleinstiver BP, Musolino PL. Nat Biomed Eng. 2025 Sep 11:10.1038/s41551-025-01499-1. doi: 10.1038/s41551-025-01499-1. PubMed 40935887.
Backbone
  Vector backbone: pCMV-pLenti
  Vector type: Mammalian Expression, Lentiviral
Growth in bacteria
  Bacterial resistance: Ampicillin, 100 μg/mL
  Growth temperature: 37°C
  Growth strain: NEB Stable
  Copy number: High Copy
Gene/Insert
  Gene/Insert name: pLenti-ACTA2-R179_cDNA (alt names: LLH661; pLenti-ACTA2-R179 (WT))
  Species: Synthetic
  Promoter: CMV
  Cloning method: Gibson Cloning
Terms and licenses: Academic/Nonprofit Terms; Industry Terms: Not Available to Industry
How to cite: pCMV-pLenti-ACTA2-R179 (WT) (LLH661) was a gift from Benjamin Kleinstiver (Addgene plasmid # 242682 ; http://n2t.net/addgene:242682 ; RRID:Addgene_242682)
